>Addgene plasmid #104911 | BB3cN_pGAP_23*_pPFK300_Cas9 | addgene full sequence | sequence record 269032 | Addgene NGS Result
CGCTGTGAGCAAAAGGCCAGCAAAAGGCCAGGAACCGTAAAAAGGCCGCGTTGCTGGCGTTTTTCCATAG
GCTCCGCCCCCCTGACGAGCATCACAAAAATCGACGCTCAAGTCAGAGGTGGCGAAACCCGACAGGACTA
TAAAGATACCAGGCGTTTCCCCCTGGAAGCTCCCTCGTGCGCTCTCCTGTTCCGACCCTGCCGCTTACCG
GATACCTGTCCGCCTTTCTCCCTTCGGGAAGCGTGGCGCTTTCTCATAGCTCACGCTGTAGGTATCTCAG
TTCGGTGTAGGTCGTTCGCTCCAAGCTGGGCTGTGTGCACGAACCCCCCGTTCAGCCCGACCGCTGCGCC
TTATCCGGTAACTATCGTCTTGAGTCCAACCCGGTAAGACACGACTTATCGCCACTGGCAGCAGCCACTG
GTAACAGGATTAGCAGAGCGAGGTATGTAGGCGGTGCTACAGAGTTCTTGAAGTGGTGGCCTAACTACGG
CTACACTAGAAGAACAGTATTTGGTATCTGCGCTCTGCTGAAGCCAGTTACCTTCGGAAAAAGAGTTGGT
AGCTCTTGATCCGGCAAACAAACCACCGCTGGTAGCGGTGGTTTTTTTGTTTGCAAGCAGCAGATTACGC
GCAGAAAAAAAGGATCTCAAGAAGATCCTTTGATCTTTTCTACGGGGTGGAGCGCAAAAAACCCCGCCCC
TGACAGGGCGGGGTTTTTTCGCGATCGGAGGATCCTTTTTTGTAGAAATGTCTTGGTGTCCTCGTCCAAT
CAGGTAGCCATCTCTGAAATATCTGGCTCCGTTGCAACTCCGAACGACCTGCTGGCAACGTAAAATTCTC
CGGGGTAAAACTTAAATGTGGAGTAATGGAACCAGAAACGTCTCTTCCCTTCTCTCTCCTTCCACCGCCC
GTTACCGTCCCTAGGAAATTTTACTCTGCTGGAGAGCTTCTTCTACGGCCCCCTTGCAGCAATGCTCTTC
CCAGCATTACGTTGCGGGTAAAACGGAGGTCGTGTACCCGACCTAGCAGCCCAGGGATGGAAAAGTCCCG
GCCGTCGCTGGCAATAATAGCGGGCGGACGCATGTCATGAGATTATTGGAAACCACCAGAATCGAATATA
AAAGGCGAACACCTTTCCCAATTTTGGTTTCTCCTGACCCAAAGACTTTAAATTTAATTTATTTGTCCCT
ATTTCAATCAATTGAACAACTATCAAAACACCATGGCGTCTTCGGATCCCTCGAGGAAGACGCGCTTTTA
GTGTACATCTGATAATATAGTACTACCACGTATGATAATGTAGAGAATAGGCTTCCTTGTCGAGTGTGTT
TGCAGTTTTCTTGAGTTTCAAGGTTTAAATGCTGGTATATTAGTTCATCGAAGGTTTCAGCCAATAGCAC
CTTAAATCAATCAAACTAATTCGACTCTTACGAAAGAGCCTACTGTGTTTAGTATCGAAGTCGTTTACCT
TTCATGTTGAATAGCTTCCTCTCTGACCCTAACATTTCAAGATCCTCCTAAAGTTACCCGGATTGTGAAA
TTCTAATGATCCACCTGCCCAATGCATTTTTTCTTTATTCAGTTTACCTTTTTTACCTAATATACGAGCT
TGTTAAAGTAAGTGGCACTGCAATACTAGGCTTATTGTTGATATTATGATGAATCGTTTTCACAAACTTG
ATTTCCTGTGAACTCACCATGTACTAAGGAAAAAAACATGCATCACCATCTGAATATTTGACCGCTCCGG
GGAGCCTGCCATTAGGCAAACACCAACTAGGAACCTACACCAAGTTATGAAGGAGCTTGGAAAGGATTAT
AAAAAATGCGATTACCTAATACACACACGATGCCTGAGCGGTTAATGTGAAATTTCCCGGCCATCGATCG
CCCCACAATCAGACTATTTTCGCTCATACAATAAAAAGTCTCCTGTTTCCACCCGAGTATCACCAGAACA
AAGTAACAAATACAAAACCATGGACAAGAAGTACTCCATTGGGCTCGATATCGGCACAAACAGCGTCGGT
TGGGCCGTCATTACGGACGAGTACAAGGTGCCGAGCAAAAAATTCAAAGTTCTGGGCAATACCGATCGCC
ACAGCATAAAGAAGAACCTCATTGGCGCCCTCCTGTTCGACTCCGGGGAGACGGCCGAAGCCACGCGGCT
CAAAAGAACAGCACGGCGCAGATATACCCGCAGAAAGAATCGGATCTGCTACCTGCAGGAGATCTTTAGT
AATGAGATGGCTAAGGTGGATGACTCTTTCTTCCATAGGCTGGAGGAGTCCTTTTTGGTGGAGGAGGATA
AAAAGCACGAGCGCCACCCAATCTTTGGCAATATCGTGGACGAGGTGGCGTACCATGAAAAGTACCCAAC
CATATATCATCTGAGGAAGAAGCTTGTAGACAGTACTGATAAGGCTGACTTGCGGTTGATCTATCTCGCG
CTGGCGCATATGATCAAATTTCGGGGACACTTCCTCATCGAGGGGGACCTGAACCCAGACAACAGCGATG
TCGACAAACTCTTTATCCAACTGGTTCAGACTTACAATCAGCTTTTCGAAGAGAACCCGATCAACGCATC
CGGAGTTGACGCCAAAGCAATCCTGAGCGCTAGGCTGTCCAAATCCCGGCGGCTCGAAAACCTCATCGCA
CAGCTCCCTGGGGAGAAGAAGAACGGCCTGTTTGGTAATCTTATCGCCCTGTCACTCGGGCTGACCCCCA
ACTTTAAATCTAACTTCGACCTGGCCGAAGATGCCAAGCTTCAACTGAGCAAAGACACCTACGATGATGA
TCTCGACAATCTGCTGGCCCAGATCGGCGACCAGTACGCAGACCTTTTTTTGGCGGCAAAGAACCTGTCA
GACGCCATTCTGCTGAGTGATATTCTGCGAGTGAACACGGAGATCACCAAAGCTCCGCTGAGCGCTAGTA
TGATCAAGCGCTATGATGAGCACCACCAAGACTTGACTTTGCTGAAGGCCCTTGTCAGACAGCAACTGCC
TGAGAAGTACAAGGAAATTTTCTTCGATCAGTCTAAAAATGGCTACGCCGGATACATTGACGGCGGAGCA
AGCCAGGAGGAATTTTACAAATTTATTAAGCCCATCTTGGAAAAAATGGACGGCACCGAGGAGCTGCTGG
TAAAGCTTAACAGAGAAGATCTGTTGCGCAAACAGCGCACTTTCGACAATGGAAGCATCCCCCACCAGAT
TCACCTGGGCGAACTGCACGCTATCCTCAGGCGGCAAGAGGATTTCTACCCCTTTTTGAAAGATAACAGG
GAAAAGATTGAGAAAATCCTCACATTTCGGATACCCTACTATGTAGGCCCCCTCGCCCGGGGAAATTCCA
GATTCGCGTGGATGACTCGCAAATCAGAAGAGACTATCACTCCCTGGAACTTCGAGGAAGTCGTGGATAA
GGGGGCCTCTGCCCAGTCCTTCATCGAAAGGATGACTAACTTTGATAAAAATCTGCCTAACGAAAAGGTG
CTTCCTAAACACTCTCTGCTGTACGAGTACTTCACAGTTTATAACGAGCTCACCAAGGTCAAATACGTCA
CAGAAGGGATGAGAAAGCCAGCATTCCTGTCTGGAGAGCAGAAGAAAGCTATCGTGGACCTCCTCTTCAA
GACGAACCGGAAAGTTACCGTGAAACAGCTCAAAGAGGACTATTTCAAAAAGATTGAATGTTTCGACTCT
GTTGAAATCAGCGGAGTGGAGGATCGCTTCAACGCATCCCTGGGAACGTATCACGATCTCCTGAAAATCA
TTAAAGACAAGGACTTCCTGGACAATGAGGAGAACGAGGACATTCTTGAGGACATTGTCCTCACCCTTAC
GTTGTTTGAAGATAGGGAGATGATTGAAGAACGCTTGAAAACTTACGCTCATCTCTTCGACGACAAAGTC
ATGAAACAGCTCAAGAGGCGCCGATATACAGGATGGGGGCGGCTGTCAAGAAAACTGATCAATGGGATCC
GAGACAAGCAGAGTGGAAAGACAATCCTGGATTTTCTTAAGTCCGATGGATTTGCCAACCGGAACTTCAT
GCAGTTGATCCATGATGACTCTCTCACCTTTAAGGAGGACATCCAGAAAGCACAAGTTTCTGGCCAGGGG
GACAGCCTTCACGAGCACATCGCTAATCTTGCAGGTAGCCCAGCTATCAAAAAGGGAATACTGCAGACCG
TTAAGGTCGTGGATGAACTCGTCAAAGTAATGGGAAGGCATAAGCCCGAGAATATCGTTATCGAGATGGC
CCGAGAGAACCAAACTACCCAGAAGGGACAGAAGAACAGTAGGGAAAGGATGAAGAGGATTGAAGAGGGT
ATAAAAGAACTGGGGTCCCAAATCCTTAAGGAACACCCAGTTGAAAACACCCAGCTTCAGAATGAGAAGC
TCTACCTGTACTACCTGCAGAACGGCAGGGACATGTACGTGGATCAGGAACTGGACATCAATCGGCTCTC
CGACTACGACGTGGATCATATCGTGCCCCAGTCTTTTCTCAAAGATGATTCTATTGATAATAAAGTGTTG
ACAAGATCCGATAAAAATAGAGGGAAGAGTGATAACGTCCCCTCAGAAGAAGTTGTCAAGAAAATGAAAA
ATTATTGGCGGCAGCTGCTGAACGCCAAACTGATCACACAACGGAAGTTCGATAATCTGACTAAGGCTGA
ACGAGGTGGCCTGTCTGAGTTGGATAAAGCCGGCTTCATCAAAAGGCAGCTTGTTGAGACACGCCAGATC
ACCAAGCACGTGGCCCAAATTCTCGATTCACGCATGAACACCAAGTACGATGAAAATGACAAACTGATTC
GAGAGGTGAAAGTTATTACTCTGAAGTCTAAGCTCGTCTCAGATTTCAGAAAGGACTTTCAGTTTTATAA
GGTGAGAGAGATCAACAATTACCACCATGCGCATGATGCCTACCTGAATGCAGTGGTAGGCACTGCACTT
ATCAAAAAATATCCCAAGCTTGAATCTGAATTTGTTTACGGAGACTATAAAGTGTACGATGTTAGGAAAA
TGATCGCAAAGTCTGAGCAGGAAATAGGCAAGGCCACCGCTAAGTACTTCTTTTACAGCAATATTATGAA
TTTTTTCAAGACCGAGATTACACTGGCCAATGGAGAGATTCGGAAGCGACCACTTATCGAAACAAACGGA
GAAACAGGAGAAATCGTGTGGGACAAGGGTAGGGATTTCGCGACAGTCCGGAAGGTCCTGTCCATGCCGC
AGGTGAACATCGTTAAAAAGACCGAAGTACAGACCGGAGGCTTCTCCAAGGAAAGTATCCTCCCGAAAAG
GAACAGCGACAAGCTGATCGCACGCAAAAAAGATTGGGACCCCAAGAAATACGGCGGATTCGATTCTCCT
ACAGTCGCTTACAGTGTACTGGTTGTGGCCAAAGTGGAGAAAGGGAAGTCTAAAAAACTCAAAAGCGTCA
AGGAACTGCTGGGCATCACAATCATGGAGCGATCAAGCTTCGAAAAAAACCCCATCGACTTTCTCGAGGC
GAAAGGATATAAAGAGGTCAAAAAAGACCTCATCATTAAGCTTCCCAAGTACTCTCTCTTTGAGCTTGAA
AACGGCCGGAAACGAATGCTCGCTAGTGCGGGCGAGCTGCAGAAAGGTAACGAGCTGGCACTGCCCTCTA
AATACGTTAATTTCTTGTATCTGGCCAGCCACTATGAAAAGCTCAAAGGGTCCCCCGAAGATAATGAGCA
GAAGCAGCTGTTCGTGGAACAACACAAACACTACCTTGATGAGATCATCGAGCAAATAAGCGAATTCTCC
AAAAGAGTGATCCTCGCCGACGCTAACCTCGATAAGGTGCTTTCTGCTTACAATAAGCACAGGGATAAGC
CCATCAGGGAGCAGGCAGAAAACATTATCCACTTGTTTACTCTGACCAACTTGGGCGCGCCTGCAGCCTT
CAAGTACTTCGACACCACCATAGACAGAAAGCGGTACACCTCTACAAAGGAGGTCCTGGACGCCACACTG
ATTCATCAGTCAATTACGGGGCTCTATGAAACAAGAATCGACCTCTCTCAGCTCGGTGGAGACAGCAGGG
CTGACCCCAAGAAGAAGAGGAAGGTGTGAGCTTCGTCCGACGGCGGCCCGACGGGTCCGAGGCCTCGGAG
ATCCGTCCCCCTTTTCCTTTGTCGATATCATGTAATTAGTTATGTCACGCTTACATTCACGCCCTCCCCC
CACATCCGCTCTAACCGAAAAGGAAGGAGTTAGACAACCTGAAGTCTAGGTCCCTATTTATTTTTTTATA
GTTATGTTAGTATTAAGAACGTTATTTATATTTCAAATTTTTCTTTTTTTTCTGTACAGACGCGTGTACG
CATGTAACATTATACTGAAAACCTTGCTTGAGAAGGTTTTGGGACGCTCGAAGGCTTTAATTTGCAAGCT
GGCGCTAATTCATGGACATGGAGGCCCAGAATACCCTCCTTGACAGTCTTGACGTGCGCAGCTCAGGGGC
ATGATGTGACTGTCGCCCGTACATTTAGCCCATACATCCCCATGTATAATCATTTGCATCCATACATTTT
GATGGCCGCACGGCGCGAAGCAAAAATTACGGCTCCTCGCTGCAGACCTGCGAGCAGGGAAACGCTCCCC
TCACAGACGCGTTGAATTGTCCCCACGCCGCGCCCCTGTAGAGAAATATAAAAGGTTAGGATTTGCCACT
GAGGTTCTTCTTTCATATACTTCCTTTTAAAATCTTGCTAGGATACAGTTCTCACATCACATCCGAACAT
AAACAACCATGGGTACCACTCTTGACGACACGGCTTACCGGTACCGCACCAGTGTCCCGGGGGACGCCGA
GGCCATCGAGGCACTGGATGGGTCCTTCACCACCGACACCGTTTTTCGCGTCACCGCCACCGGGGACGGC
TTCACCCTGCGGGAGGTGCCGGTGGACCCGCCCCTGACCAAGGTGTTCCCCGACGACGAATCGGACGACG
AATCGGACGACGGGGAGGACGGCGACCCGGACTCCCGGACGTTCGTCGCGTACGGGGACGACGGCGACCT
GGCGGGCTTCGTGGTCGTCTCGTACTCCGGCTGGAACCGCCGGCTGACCGTCGAGGACATCGAGGTCGCC
CCGGAGCACCGGGGGCACGGGGTCGGGCGCGCGTTGATGGGGCTCGCGACGGAGTTCGCCCGCGAGCGGG
GCGCCGGGCACCTCTGGCTGGAGGTCACCAACGTCAACGCACCGGCGATCCACGCGTACCGGCGGATGGG
GTTCACCCTCTGCGGCCTGGACACCGCCCTGTACGACGGCACCGCCTCGGACGGCGAGCAGGCGCTCTAC
ATGAGCATGCCCTGCCCCTAATCAGTACTGACAATAAAAAGATTCTTGTTTTCAAGAACTTGTCATTTGT
ATAGTTTTTTTATATTGTAGTTGTTCTATTTTAATCAAATGTTAGCGTGATTTATATTTTTTTTCGCCTC
GACATCATCTGCCCAGATGCGAAGTTAAGTGCGCAGAAAGTAATATCATGCGTCAATCGTATGTGAATGC
TGGTCGCTATACTGGCTTCCTTTTCATCACGTGCTATAAAAATAATTATAATTTAAATTTTTTAATATAA
ATATATAAATTAAAAATAGAAAGTAAAAAAAGAAATTAAAGAAAAAATAGTTTTTGTTTTCCGAAGATGT
AAAAGACTCTAGGGGGATCGCCAACAAATACTACCTTTTATCTTGCTCTTCCTGCTCTCAGGTATTAATG
CCGAATTGTTTCATCTTGTCTGTGTAGAACACCACACACGAAAATCCTGTGATTTTACATTTTACTTATC
GTTAATCGAATGTATATCTATTTAATCTGCTTTTCTTGTCTAATAAATATATATGTAAAGTACGCTTTTT
GTTGAAATTTTTTAAACCTTTGTTTATTTTTTTTTCTTCATTCCGTAACTCTTCTACCTTCTTTATTTAC
TTTCTAAAATCCAAATACAAAACATAAAAATAAATAAACACAGAGTAAATTCCCAAATTATTCCATCATT
AAAAGATACGAGGCGCGTGTAAGTTACAGGCAAGCGATCG
Features (pLannotate 1.2.2; 8 found; start..end, strand, type, name):
     62..650     -  rep_origin     ori: high-copy-number ColE1/pMB1/pBR322/pUC origin of replication
    737..1213    +  promoter       GAP promoter: promoter for Pichia pastoris glyceraldehyde-3-phosphate dehydrogenase
   1980..6083    +  CDS            cas9: CAS9_STRP1 - Also known as csn1 From Streptococcus pyogenes serotype M1.
   6188..6435    +  terminator     CYC1 terminator: S. cerevisiae CYC1; transcription terminator for CYC1
   6455..6798    +  promoter       TEF promoter: Ashbya gossypii TEF promoter
   6805..7369    +  CDS            NrsR (fragment): nourseothricin acetyltransferase; Streptomyces noursei nat1; confers resistance to nourseothricin
   7377..7574    +  terminator     TEF terminator: Ashbya gossypii TEF terminator
   7586..8089    +  misc_feature   CEN/ARS: S. cerevisiae CEN6 centromere fused to an autonomously replicating sequence
