[The description below was written by a language model from this plasmid's Addgene catalogue record and pLannotate feature annotations shown in this document.]
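Description:
BB3cN_pGAP_23*_pPFK300_Cas9 is an 8.1 kb episomal yeast CRISPR vector for genome editing in Pichia pastoris. It is propagated in E. coli from a high-copy ColE1/pUC-type origin. In yeast it is maintained extrachromosomally through a CEN/ARS element, which the feature annotation identifies as the S. cerevisiae CEN6 centromere fused to an autonomously replicating sequence. A single marker serves both hosts: a nourseothricin acetyltransferase gene flanked by the Ashbya gossypii TEF promoter and terminator. The record lists nourseothricin (NTC/clonNat) as both the bacterial resistance and the yeast selection.

The plasmid carries two expression units. The first is driven by the P. pastoris GAP (glyceraldehyde-3-phosphate dehydrogenase) promoter and holds a placeholder described as HH – FS23 linker – HDV, bounded by BbsI sites. This is the acceptor position into which a PCR product encoding a hammerhead ribozyme–sgRNA–hepatitis delta virus ribozyme cassette is cloned directly. Flanking the guide with self-cleaving ribozymes lets an RNA polymerase II transcript be trimmed to a defined sgRNA. The automated annotation does not mark this linker region. The second unit expresses a human codon-optimized Streptococcus pyogenes Cas9 fused to a nuclear localization signal and followed by the S. cerevisiae CYC1 terminator. According to the catalogue entry it is controlled by the pPFK300 promoter, which presumably lies in the unannotated stretch upstream of the Cas9 coding sequence. The Cas9 sequence derives from an earlier plasmid built for S. cerevisiae genome engineering.

After a target-specific guide is inserted, the vector supplies Cas9 and sgRNA together from one selectable episome for CRISPR/Cas9-mediated, homology-directed editing in P. pastoris.
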