Addgene plasmid #104911: BB3cN_pGAP_23*_pPFK300_Cas9
Purpose: hCas9 under control of pPFK300 for direct cloning of HH-sgRNA-HDV PCR products for episomal expression in P. pastoris and selection on NTC
Depositing lab: Brigitte Gasser. Depositing organization: Universitaet fur Bodenkultur Wien (BOKU-WIEN). Publication: CRISPR/Cas9-Mediated Homology-Directed Genome Editing in Pichia pastoris. Gassler T, Heistinger L, Mattanovich D, Gasser B, Prielhofer R. Methods Mol Biol. 2019;1923:211-225. doi: 10.1007/978-1-4939-9024-5_9. PubMed 30737742.
Backbone
  Vector backbone: Episomal ARS/CEN Backbone
  Vector type: Yeast Expression, CRISPR
  Selectable markers: NTC
Growth in bacteria
  Bacterial resistance: Nourseothricin (clonNat), 50 μg/mL
  Growth temperature: 37°C
  Growth strain: DH5alpha
  Copy number: High Copy
Gene/Insert 1
  Gene/Insert name: HH - FS23 linker - HDV
  Cloning method: Restriction Enzyme; 5′ cloning site BbsI (unknown if destroyed); 3′ cloning site BbsI (not destroyed)
  Sequencing primers: 5′ pGAP fw
Gene/Insert 2
  Gene/Insert name: human codon-optimized hcas9 sequence fused to a nuclear localization signal (NLS) (alt name: hcas9)
  Species: H. sapiens (human); Streptococcus pyogenes, Pichia pastoris
  Insert size (bp): 4140
Resource information
  A portion of this plasmid was derived from a plasmid made by: The original Cas9 sequence was taken from from DiCarlo et al., (Addgene ID 43802). Reference: DiCarlo JE, Norville JE, Mali P, Rios X, Aach J, Church GM. 2013. Genome engineering in Saccharomyces cerevisiae using CRISPR-Cas systems. Nucleic Acids Res 41:4336-43.
Terms and licenses: Academic/Nonprofit Terms; Industry Terms: Not Available to Industry
Depositor comments: Additional Publication: Prielhofer, R. etal (2017) BMC Syst Biol. 11,123 (PMID:29221460)
How to cite: BB3cN_pGAP_23*_pPFK300_Cas9 was a gift from Brigitte Gasser (Addgene plasmid # 104911 ; http://n2t.net/addgene:104911 ; RRID:Addgene_104911)
